>Addgene plasmid #19186 | pBS GDF10 | addgene partial sequence | sequence record 24984 | T3 5'-GCAATTAACCCTCACTAAAGG-3'
GNCTCCCGCGGTGGCGGCCGCTCTAGAACTAGTGGATCCCCCGGGCTGCAGGAATTCGGCACGAGGCGGA
GCCCCGCGGGGGCGCCCCGCAATCCCTGGCGCTGAGTAGCATCGCTCAGGACATGGTAGCTGTCCACATG
CTTAAGCTCTACGAGAAGTACAACCGGGAGGGGAGCCGCCCCGGTCACGGCAACACGGTCCGCAGCTTCA
AAGGCAGGCCAGAATTCTTGTCGCAGAAGCCTGTGTACTGCTTCAATCTGACATCTATGCAGGATTCAGA
GATGGTTCTTGCTGCCACTTTTCACTTCTATGCTGACAAACATCCTCGGCACCGGGAAGTGTTTTGTAAG
CGATCCAAGAACTCATCGTGCCGCCTCCTACACCTGCCTCCCATACTGAGGCTCAACCTCATCTTCCGAA
GCATCCCCCAGAATTCTGCCTATGGACAACTGAAAGGGAACATCACTGTATTTCTTCAAAGGCGAGGGGC
TTGGCACGCCAAGGACATTTCACATATCATAAAAGAATCAAAACGATCTGCAGAGCTCATCCTCTGTGCT
GAGCTTGATTCTGGGGAGAAACACCAAGGCTTCCCTGAGCAGGTCACCAGTCATTTGCCTTACATACTGG
TTTATGCCAATGACCTTGCAATCTCCGAACCTAACAGTGTGGCTGTCACCCTACAGCGTTATGACCCATT
CCCTTCCAGTGATGGGGATCGAAGTCTGTCCATTANTCCCTCTGNGGANACNCGGGGGANANGGGATACT
TANCTCTCTAGTNCTATNCANAAAATGAGTTGCCANAG
