[The description below was written by a language model from this plasmid's Addgene catalogue record.]
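Description:
pBS GDF10 is a pBluescript-based cloning plasmid (backbone of about 3 kb) carrying a chicken (Gallus gallus) cDNA fragment for growth differentiation factor 10 precursor, a BMP-family signalling protein also called prepro bone inducing protein. It is maintained in E. coli as a high-copy plasmid under ampicillin selection. Although the repository classifies it as a bacterial expression vector, nothing in the record indicates that it is designed to produce GDF10 protein. The insert size and the extent of the coding region covered are not stated, and no feature table is provided, so element positions cannot be confirmed from the record.

The insert was placed between the XhoI (5′) and EcoRI (3′) sites of the polylinker, and it is not recorded whether these sites survived cloning. The listed sequencing primers are T3 on the 5′ side and T7 on the 3′ side. This fits the standard pBluescript layout, in which opposing T3 and T7 phage RNA polymerase promoters flank the multiple cloning site and allow in vitro transcription of either strand of a cloned fragment.

The depositor's comment labels the construct as a probe, and the associated study concerns molecular subdomains of the perichondrium and periosteum and their influence on gene expression in underlying chondrocytes. Together these suggest that the plasmid serves as a template for labelled riboprobes to detect GDF10 transcripts by in situ hybridization in chick skeletal tissue. The record does not state which polymerase gives the antisense strand, though the 5′ T3 / 3′ T7 orientation would imply T7.
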