Addgene plasmid #19186: pBS GDF10
Depositing lab: Cliff Tabin. Depositing organization: Harvard Medical School. Publication: Identification of unique molecular subdomains in the perichondrium and periosteum and their role in regulating gene expression in the underlying chondrocytes. Bandyopadhyay A, Kubilus JK, Crochiere ML, Linsenmayer TF, Tabin CJ. Dev Biol. 2008 Sep 1;321(1):162-74. doi: 10.1016/j.ydbio.2008.06.012. Epub 2008 Jun 16. PubMed 18602913.
Backbone
  Vector backbone: pBluescript
  Backbone manufacturer: Stratagene
  Backbone size w/o insert (bp): 3000
  Vector type: Bacterial Expression
Growth in bacteria
  Bacterial resistance: Ampicillin, 100 μg/mL
  Growth temperature: 37°C
  Growth strain: DH5alpha
  Copy number: High Copy
Gene/Insert
  Gene/Insert name: Growth differentiation factor 10 precursor (alt names: GDF10; prepro bone inducing protein)
  Species: G. gallus (chicken)
  GenBank ID: FG356173
  Entrez Gene: GDF10
  Cloning method: Restriction Enzyme; 5′ cloning site XhoI (unknown if destroyed); 3′ cloning site EcoRI (unknown if destroyed)
  Sequencing primers: 5′ T3; 3′ T7
Terms and licenses: Academic/Nonprofit Terms; Industry Terms: Not Available to Industry
Depositor comments: Probe 1_4
How to cite: pBS GDF10 was a gift from Cliff Tabin (Addgene plasmid # 19186 ; http://n2t.net/addgene:19186 ; RRID:Addgene_19186)
